>Addgene plasmid #169936 | BCL6-GFP Y58A in Artichoke | addgene full sequence | sequence record 338593 | Addgene NGS Result
TAATGTGAGTTAGCTCACTCATTAGGCACCCCAGGCTTTACACTTTATGCTTCCGGCTCGTATGTTGTGT
GGAATTGTGAGCGGATAACAATTTCACACAGGAAACAGCTATGACCATGATTACGCCAAGCGCGCAATTA
ACCCTCACTAAAGGGAACAAAAGCTGGAGCTGCAAGCTTAATGTAGTCTTATGCAATACTCTTGTAGTCT
TGCAACATGGTAACGATGAGTTAGCAACATGCCTTACAAGGAGAGAAAAAGCACCGTGCATGCCGATTGG
TGGAAGTAAGGTGGTACGATCGTGCCTTATTAGGAAGGCAACAGACGGGTCTGACATGGATTGGACGAAC
CACTGAATTGCCGCATTGCAGAGATATTGTATTTAAGTGCCTAGCTCGATACATAAACGGGTCTCTCTGG
TTAGACCAGATCTGAGCCTGGGAGCTCTCTGGCTAACTAGGGAACCCACTGCTTAAGCCTCAATAAAGCT
TGCCTTGAGTGCTTCAAGTAGTGTGTGCCCGTCTGTTGTGTGACTCTGGTAACTAGAGATCCCTCAGACC
CTTTTAGTCAGTGTGGAAAATCTCTAGCAGTGGCGCCCGAACAGGGACTTGAAAGCGAAAGGGAAACCAG
AGGAGCTCTCTCGACGCAGGACTCGGCTTGCTGAAGCGCGCACGGCAAGAGGCGAGGGGCGGCGACTGGT
GAGTACGCCAAAAATTTTGACTAGCGGAGGCTAGAAGGAGAGAGATGGGTGCGAGAGCGTCAGTATTAAG
CGGGGGAGAATTAGATCGCGATGGGAAAAAATTCGGTTAAGGCCAGGGGGAAAGAAAAAATATAAATTAA
AACATATAGTATGGGCAAGCAGGGAGCTAGAACGATTCGCAGTTAATCCTGGCCTGTTAGAAACATCAGA
AGGCTGTAGACAAATACTGGGACAGCTACAACCATCCCTTCAGACAGGATCAGAAGAACTTAGATCATTA
TATAATACAGTAGCAACCCTCTATTGTGTGCATCAAAGGATAGAGATAAAAGACACCAAGGAAGCTTTAG
ACAAGATAGAGGAAGAGCAAAACAAAAGTAAGACCACCGCACAGCAAGCGGCCGCTGATCTTCAGACCTG
GAGGAGGAGATATGAGGGACAATTGGAGAAGTGAATTATATAAATATAAAGTAGTAAAAATTGAACCATT
AGGAGTAGCACCCACCAAGGCAAAGAGAAGAGTGGTGCAGAGAGAAAAAAGAGCAGTGGGAATAGGAGCT
TTGTTCCTTGGGTTCTTGGGAGCAGCAGGAAGCACTATGGGCGCAGCGTCAATGACGCTGACGGTACAGG
CCAGACAATTATTGTCTGGTATAGTGCAGCAGCAGAACAATTTGCTGAGGGCTATTGAGGCGCAACAGCA
TCTGTTGCAACTCACAGTCTGGGGCATCAAGCAGCTCCAGGCAAGAATCCTGGCTGTGGAAAGATACCTA
AAGGATCAACAGCTCCTGGGGATTTGGGGTTGCTCTGGAAAACTCATTTGCACCACTGCTGTGCCTTGGA
ATGCTAGTTGGAGTAATAAATCTCTGGAACAGATTTGGAATCACACGACCTGGATGGAGTGGGACAGAGA
AATTAACAATTACACAAGCTTAATACACTCCTTAATTGAAGAATCGCAAAACCAGCAAGAAAAGAATGAA
CAAGAATTATTGGAATTAGATAAATGGGCAAGTTTGTGGAATTGGTTTAACATAACAAATTGGCTGTGGT
ATATAAAATTATTCATAATGATAGTAGGAGGCTTGGTAGGTTTAAGAATAGTTTTTGCTGTACTTTCTAT
AGTGAATAGAGTTAGGCAGGGATATTCACCATTATCGTTTCAGACCCACCTCCCAACCCCGAGGGGACCC
TATTCCAGCACATATGAGCTAGCTGCAGTAACGCCATTTTGCAAGGCATGGAAAAATACCAAACCAAGAA
TAGAGAAGTTCAGATCAAGGGCGGGTACATGAAAATAGCTAACGTTGGGCCAAACAGGATATCTGCGGTG
AGCAGTTTCGGCCCCGGCCCGGGGCCAAGAACAGATGGTCACCGCAGTTTCGGCCCCGGCCCGAGGCCAA
GAACAGATGGTCCCCAGATATGGCCCAACCCTCAGCAGTTTCTTAAGACCCATCAGATGTTTCCAGGCTC
CCCCAAGGACCTGAAATGACCCTGCGCCTTATTTGAATTAACCAATCAGCCTGCTTCTCGCTTCTGTTCG
CGCGCTTCTGCTTCCCGAGCTCTATAAAAGAGCTCACAACCCCTCACTCGGCGCGCCAGTCCTCCGACAG
ACTGAGTCGGCCGGTCGAATCAAGCTTATCGATACCGTCGACTCCGGAATAGCCACCATGGAGACGGATC
AAACAAGTTTATACAAAAAAGTTGGCACCATGGCCTCGCCGGCTGACAGCTGTATCCAGTTCACCCGCCA
TGCCAGTGATGTTCTTCTCAACCTTAATCGTCTCCGGAGTCGAGACATCTTGACTGATGTTGTCATTGTT
GTGAGCCGTGAGCAGTTTAGAGCCCATAAAACGGTCCTCATGGCCTGCAGTGGCCTGTTCGCAAGCATCT
TTACAGACCAGTTGAAATGCAACCTTAGTGTGATCAATCTAGATCCTGAGATCAACCCTGAGGGATTCTG
CATCCTCCTGGACTTCATGTACACATCTCGGCTCAATTTGCGGGAGGGCAACATCATGGCTGTGATGGCC
ACGGCTATGTACCTGCAGATGGAGCATGTTGTGGACACTTGCCGGAAGTTTATTAAGGCCAGTGAAGCAG
AGATGGTTTCTGCCATCAAGCCTCCTCGTGAAGAGTTCCTCAACAGCCGGATGCTGATGCCCCAAGACAT
CATGGCCTATCGGGGTTGTGAGGTGGTGGAGAACAACCTGCCACTGAGGAGCGCCCCTGGGTGTGAGAGC
AGAGCCTTTGCCCCCAGCCTGTACAGTGGCCTGTCCACACCGCCAGCCTCTTATTCCATGTACAGCCACC
TCCCTGTCAGCAGCCTCCTCTTCTCCGATGAGGAGTTTCGGGATGTCCGGATGCCTGTGGCCAACCCCTT
CCCCAAGGAGCGGGCACTCCCATGTGATAGTGCCAGGCCAGTCCCTGGTGAGTACAGCCGGCCGACTTTG
GAGGTGTCCCCCAATGTGTGCCACAGCAATATCTATTCACCCAAGGAAACAATCCCAGAAGAGGCACGAA
GTGATATGCACTACAGTGTGGCTGAGGGCCTCAAACCTGCTGCCCCCTCAGCCCGAAATGCCCCCTACTT
CCCTTGTGACAAGGCCAGCAAAGAAGAAGAGAGACCCTCCTCGGAAGATGAGATTGCCCTGCATTTCGAG
CCCCCCAATGCACCCCTGAACCGGAAGGGTCTGGTTAGTCCACAGAGCCCCCAGAAATCTGACTGCCAGC
CCAACTCGCCCACAGAGTCCTGCAGCAGTAAGAATGCCTGCATCCTCCAGGCTTCTGGCTCCCCTCCAGC
CAAGAGCCCCACTGACCCCAAAGCCTGCAACTGGAAGAAATACAAGTTCATCGTGCTCAACAGCCTCAAT
CAGAATGCCAAACCAGAGGGGCCTGAGCAGGCTGAGCTGGGCCGCCTTTCCCCACGAGCCTACACGGCCC
CACCTGCCTGCCAGCCACCCATGGAGCCTGAGAACCTTGACCTCCAGTCCCCAACCAAGCTGAGTGCCAG
CGGGGAGGACTCCACCATCCCACAAGCCAGCCGGCTCAATAACATCGTTAACAGGTCCATGACGGGCTCT
CCCCGCAGCAGCAGCGAGAGCCACTCACCACTCTACATGCACCCCCCGAAGTGCACGTCCTGCGGCTCTC
AGTCCCCACAGCATGCAGAGATGTGCCTCCACACCGCTGGCCCCACGTTCCCTGAGGAGATGGGAGAGAC
CCAGTCTGAGTACTCAGATTCTAGCTGTGAGAACGGGGCCTTCTTCTGCAATGAGTGTGACTGCCGCTTC
TCTGAGGAGGCCTCACTCAAGAGGCACACGCTGCAGACCCACAGTGACAAACCCTACAAGTGTGACCGCT
GCCAGGCCTCCTTCCGCTACAAGGGCAACCTCGCCAGCCACAAGACCGTCCATACCGGTGAGAAACCCTA
TCGTTGCAACATCTGTGGGGCCCAGTTCAACCGGCCAGCCAACCTGAAAACCCACACTCGAATTCACTCT
GGAGAGAAGCCCTACAAATGCGAAACCTGCGGAGCCAGATTTGTACAGGTGGCCCACCTCCGTGCCCATG
TGCTTATCCACACTGGTGAGAAGCCCTATCCCTGTGAAATCTGTGGCACCCGTTTCCGGCACCTTCAGAC
TCTGAAGAGCCACCTGCGAATCCACACAGGAGAGAAACCTTACCATTGTGAGAAGTGTAACCTGCATTTC
CGTCACAAAAGCCAGCTGCGACTTCACTTGCGCCAGAAGCATGGCGCCATCACCAACACCAAGGTGCAAT
ACCGCGTGTCAGCCACTGACCTGCCTCCGGAGCTCCCCAAAGCCTGCTTGCCAACTTTCTTGTACAAAGT
GGTTCGATACGTCTCAGCTGAAGCTGCTGCAAAGGAAGCTGCAGCTAAGGAGGCTGCAGCTAAGGCTGTG
AGCAAGGGCGAGGAGCTGTTCACCGGGGTGGTGCCCATCCTGGTCGAGCTGGACGGCGACGTAAACGGCC
ACAAGTTCAGCGTGTCCGGCGAGGGCGAGGGCGATGCCACCTACGGCAAGCTGACCCTGAAGTTCATCTG
CACCACCGGCAAGCTGCCCGTGCCCTGGCCCACCCTCGTGACCACCCTGACCTACGGCGTGCAGTGCTTC
AGCCGCTACCCCGACCACATGAAGCAGCACGACTTCTTCAAGTCCGCCATGCCCGAAGGCTACGTCCAGG
AGCGCACCATCTTCTTCAAGGACGACGGCAACTACAAGACCCGCGCCGAGGTGAAGTTCGAGGGCGACAC
CCTGGTGAACCGCATCGAGCTGAAGGGCATCGACTTCAAGGAGGACGGCAACATCCTGGGGCACAAGCTG
GAGTACAACTACAACAGCCACAACGTCTATATCATGGCCGACAAGCAGAAGAACGGCATCAAGGTGAACT
TCAAGATCCGCCACAACATCGAGGACGGCAGCGTGCAGCTCGCCGACCACTACCAGCAGAACACCCCCAT
CGGCGACGGCCCCGTGCTGCTGCCCGACAACCACTACCTGAGCACCCAGTCCGCCCTGAGCAAAGACCCC
AACGAGAAGCGCGATCACATGGTCCTGCTGGAGTTCGTGACCGCCGCCGGGATCACTCTCGGCATGGACG
AGCTGTACAAGTAAATGCATGAGTAACTGAGGATCCGCCCCTCTCCCTCCCCCCCCCCTAACGTTACTGG
CCGAAGCCGCTTGGAATAAGGCCGGTGTGCGTTTGTCTATATGTTATTTTCCACCATATTGCCGTCTTTT
GGCAATGTGAGGGCCCGGAAACCTGGCCCTGTCTTCTTGACGAGCATTCCTAGGGGTCTTTCCCCTCTCG
CCAAAGGAATGCAAGGTCTGTTGAATGTCGTGAAGGAAGCAGTTCCTCTGGAAGCTTCTTGAAGACAAAC
AACGTCTGTAGCGACCCTTTGCAGGCAGCGGAACCCCCCACCTGGCGACAGGTGCCTCTGCGGCCAAAAG
CCACGTGTATAAGATACACCTGCAAAGGCGGCACAACCCCAGTGCCACGTTGTGAGTTGGATAGTTGTGG
AAAGAGTCAAATGGCTCTCCTCAAGCGTATTCAACAAGGGGCTGAAGGATGCCCAGAAGGTACCCCATTG
TATGGGATCTGATCTGGGGCCTCGGTACACATGCTTTACATGTGTTTAGTCGAGGTTAAAAAAACGTCTA
GGCCCCCCGAACCACGGGGACGTGGTTTTCCTTTGAAAAACACGATGATAATATGGCCACAACCCTGGAA
TTCGCCACCATGGTGAGCAAGGGCGAGGAGGATAACATGGCCATCATCAAGGAGTTCATGCGCTTCAAGG
TGCACATGGAGGGCTCCGTGAACGGCCACGAGTTCGAGATCGAGGGCGAGGGCGAGGGCCGCCCCTACGA
GGGCACCCAGACCGCCAAGCTGAAGGTGACCAAGGGTGGCCCCCTGCCCTTCGCCTGGGACATCCTGTCC
CCTCAGTTCATGTACGGCTCCAAGGCCTACGTGAAGCACCCCGCCGACATCCCCGACTACTTGAAGCTGT
CCTTCCCCGAGGGCTTCAAGTGGGAGCGCGTGATGAACTTCGAGGACGGCGGCGTGGTGACCGTGACCCA
GGACTCCTCCCTGCAGGACGGCGAGTTCATCTACAAGGTGAAGCTGCGCGGCACCAACTTCCCCTCCGAC
GGCCCCGTAATGCAGAAGAAGACCATGGGCTGGGAGGCCTCCTCCGAGCGGATGTACCCCGAGGACGGCG
CCCTGAAGGGCGAGATCAAGCAGAGGCTGAAGCTGAAGGACGGCGGCCACTACGACGCTGAGGTCAAGAC
CACCTACAAGGCCAAGAAGCCCGTGCAGCTGCCCGGCGCCTACAACGTCAACATCAAGTTGGACATCACC
TCCCACAACGAGGACTACACCATCGTGGAACAGTACGAACGCGCCGAGGGCCGCCACTCCACCGGCGGCA
TGGACGAGCTGTACAAGTAAACTAGTAAGCTTGGCGTAACTAGATCTTGAGACAAATGGCAGTATTCATC
CACAATTTTAAAAGAAAAGGGGGGATTGGGGGGTACAGTGCAGGGGAAAGAATAGTAGACATAATAGCAA
CAGACATACAAACTAAAGAATTACAAAAACAAATTACAAAAATTCAAAATTTTCGGGTTTATTACAGGGA
CAGCAGAGATCCACTTTGGGCTCGAGGGGGCCCGGGTGCAAAGATGGATAAAGTTTTAAACAGAGAGGAA
TCTTTGCAGCTAATGGACCTTCTAGGTCTTGAAAGGAGTGGGAATTGGCTCCGGTGCCCGTCAGTGGGCA
GAGCGCACATCGCCCACAGTCCCCGAGAAGTTGGGGGGAGGGGTCGGCAATTGATCCGGTGCCTAGAGAA
GGTGGCGCGGGGTAAACTGGGAAAGTGATGTCGTGTACTGGCTCCGCCTTTTTCCCGAGGGTGGGGGAGA
ACCGTATATAAGTGCAGTAGTCGCCGTGAACGTTCTTTTTCGCAACGGGTTTGCCGCCAGAACACAGGTA
AGTGCCGTGTGTGGTTCCCGCGGGCCTGGCCTCTTTACGGGTTATGGCCCTTGCGTGCCTTGAATTACTT
CCACCTGGCTGCAGTACGTGATTCTTGATCCCGAGCTTCGGGTTGGAAGTGGGTGGGAGAGTTCGAGGCC
TTGCGCTTAAGGAGCCCCTTCGCCTCGTGCTTGAGTTGAGGCCTGGCCTGGGCGCTGGGGCCGCCGCGTG
CGAATCTGGTGGCACCTTCGCGCCTGTCTCGCTGCTTTCGATAAGTCTCTAGCCATTTAAAATTTTTGAT
GACCTGCTGCGACGCTTTTTTTCTGGCAAGATAGTCTTGTAAATGCGGGCCAAGATCTGCACACTGGTAT
TTCGGTTTTTGGGGCCGCGGGCGGCGACGGGGCCCGTGCGTCCCAGCGCACATGTTCGGCGAGGCGGGGC
CTGCGAGCGCGGCCACCGAGAATCGGACGGGGGTAGTCTCAAGCTGGCCGGCCTGCTCTGGTGCCTGGCC
TCGCGCCGCCGTGTATCGCCCCGCCCTGGGCGGCAAGGCTGGCCCGGTCGGCACCAGTTGCGTGAGCGGA
AAGATGGCCGCTTCCCGGCCCTGCTGCAGGGAGCTCAAAATGGAGGACGCGGCGCTCGGGAGAGCGGGCG
GGTGAGTCACCCACACAAAGGAAAAGGGCCTTTCCGTCCTCAGCCGTCGCTTCATGTGACTCCACGGAGT
ACCGGGCGCCGTCCAGGCACCTCGATTAGTTCTCGAGCTTTTGGAGTACGTCGTCTTTAGGTTGGGGGGA
GGGGTTTTATGCGATGGAGTTTCCCCACACTGAGTGGGTGGAGACTGAAGTTAGGCCAGCTTGGCACTTG
ATGTAATTCTCCTTGGAATTTGCCCTTTTTGAGTTTGGATCTTGGTTCATTCTCAAGCCTCAGACAGTGG
TTCAAAGTTTTTTTCTTCCATTTCAGGTGTCGTGACGTACGGCCACCATGACCGAGTACAAGCCCACGGT
GCGCCTCGCCACCCGCGACGACGTCCCCAGGGCCGTACGCACCCTCGCCGCCGCGTTCGCCGACTACCCC
GCCACGCGCCACACCGTCGATCCGGACCGCCACATCGAGCGGGTCACCGAGCTGCAAGAACTCTTCCTCA
CGCGCGTCGGGCTCGACATCGGCAAGGTGTGGGTCGCGGACGACGGCGCCGCCGTGGCGGTCTGGACCAC
GCCGGAGAGCGTCGAAGCGGGGGCGGTGTTCGCCGAGATCGGCCCGCGCATGGCCGAGTTGAGCGGTTCC
CGGCTGGCCGCGCAGCAACAGATGGAAGGCCTCCTGGCGCCGCACCGGCCCAAGGAGCCCGCGTGGTTCC
TGGCCACCGTCGGAGTCTCGCCCGACCACCAGGGCAAGGGTCTGGGCAGCGCCGTCGTGCTCCCCGGAGT
GGAGGCGGCCGAGCGCGCCGGGGTGCCCGCCTTCCTGGAGACCTCCGCGCCCCGCAACCTCCCCTTCTAC
GAGCGGCTCGGCTTCACCGTCACCGCCGACGTCGAGGTGCCCGAAGGACCGCGCACCTGGTGCATGACCC
GCAAGCCCGGTGCCTGAACGCGTTAAGTCGACAATCAACCTCTGGATTACAAAATTTGTGAAAGATTGAC
TGGTATTCTTAACTATGTTGCTCCTTTTACGCTATGTGGATACGCTGCTTTAATGCCTTTGTATCATGCT
ATTGCTTCCCGTATGGCTTTCATTTTCTCCTCCTTGTATAAATCCTGGTTGCTGTCTCTTTATGAGGAGT
TGTGGCCCGTTGTCAGGCAACGTGGCGTGGTGTGCACTGTGTTTGCTGACGCAACCCCCACTGGTTGGGG
CATTGCCACCACCTGTCAGCTCCTTTCCGGGACTTTCGCTTTCCCCCTCCCTATTGCCACGGCGGAACTC
ATCGCCGCCTGCCTTGCCCGCTGCTGGACAGGGGCTCGGCTGTTGGGCACTGACAATTCCGTGGTGTTGT
CGGGGAAATCATCGTCCTTTCCTTGGCTGCTCGCCTGTGTTGCCACCTGGATTCTGCGCGGGACGTCCTT
CTGCTACGTCCCTTCGGCCCTCAATCCAGCGGACCTTCCTTCCCGCGGCCTGCTGCCGGCTCTGCGGCCT
CTTCCGCGTCTTCGCCTTCGCCCTCAGACGAGTCGGATCTCCCTTTGGGCCGCCTCCCCGCGTCGACTTT
AAGACCAATGACTTACAAGGCAGCTGTAGATCTTAGCCACTTTTTAAAAGAAAAGGGGGGACTGGAAGGG
CTAATTCACTCCCAACGAAGACAAGATCTGCTTTTTGCTTGTACTGGGTCTCTCTGGTTAGACCAGATCT
GAGCCTGGGAGCTCTCTGGCTAACTAGGGAACCCACTGCTTAAGCCTCAATAAAGCTTGCCTTGAGTGCT
TCAAGTAGTGTGTGCCCGTCTGTTGTGTGACTCTGGTAACTAGAGATCCCTCAGACCCTTTTAGTCAGTG
TGGAAAATCTCTAGCAGTACGTATAGTAGTTCATGTCATCTTATTATTCAGTATTTATAACTTGCAAAGA
AATGAATATCAGAGAGTGAGAGGAACTTGTTTATTGCAGCTTATAATGGTTACAAATAAAGCAATAGCAT
CACAAATTTCACAAATAAAGCATTTTTTTCACTGCATTCTAGTTGTGGTTTGTCCAAACTCATCAATGTA
TCTTATCATGTCTGGCTCTAGCTATCCCGCCCCTAACTCCGCCCATCCCGCCCCTAACTCCGCCCAGTTC
CGCCCATTCTCCGCCCCATGGCTGACTAATTTTTTTTATTTATGCAGAGGCCGAGGCCGCCTCGGCCTCT
GAGCTATTCCAGAAGTAGTGAGGAGGCTTTTTTGGAGGCCTAGGGACGTACCCAATTCGCCCTATAGTGA
GTCGTATTACGCGCGCTCACTGGCCGTCGTTTTACAACGTCGTGACTGGGAAAACCCTGGCGTTACCCAA
CTTAATCGCCTTGCAGCACATCCCCCTTTCGCCAGCTGGCGTAATAGCGAAGAGGCCCGCACCGATCGCC
CTTCCCAACAGTTGCGCAGCCTGAATGGCGAATGGG
[124 nt withheld, positions 10257-10380]
C
[91 nt withheld, positions 10382-10472]
A
[49 nt withheld, positions 10474-10522]
CCTTTGACGTTGGAGTCCACGTTCTTT
[37 nt withheld, positions 10550-10586]
ACCCTATCTCGGTCTATTCTTTTGATTTATAAGGGATTTTGCCGATTTCGGCCTATTGGTTAAAAAATGA
GCTGATTTAACAAAAATTTAACGCGAATTTTAACAAAATATTAACGCTTACAATTTAGGTGGCACTTTTC
GGGGAAATGTGCGCGGAACCCCTATTTGTTTATTTTTCTAAATACATTCAAATATGTATCCGCTCATGAG
ACAATAACCCTGATAAATGCTTCAATAATATTGAAAAAGGAAGAGTATGAGTATTCAACATTTCCGTGTC
GCCCTTATTCCCTTTTTTGCGGCATTTTGCCTTCCTGTTTTTGCTCACCCAGAAACGCTGGTGAAAGTAA
AAGATGCTGAAGATCAGTTGGGTGCACGAGTGGGTTACATCGAACTGGATCTCAACAGCGGTAAGATCCT
TGAGAGTTTTCGCCCCGAAGAACGTTTTCCAATGATGAGCACTTTTAAAGTTCTGCTATGTGGCGCGGTA
TTATCCCGTATTGACGCCGGGCAAGAGCAACTCGGTCGCCGCATACACTATTCTCAGAATGACTTGGTTG
AGTACTCACCAGTCACAGAAAAGCATCTTACGGATGGCATGACAGTAAGAGAATTATGCAGTGCTGCCAT
AACCATGAGTGATAACACTGCGGCCAACTTACTTCTGACAACGATCGGAGGACCGAAGGAGCTAACCGCT
TTTTTGCACAACATGGGGGATCATGTAACTCGCCTTGATCGTTGGGAACCGGAGCTGAATGAAGCCATAC
CAAACGACGAGCGTGACACCACGATGCCTGTAGCAATGGCAACAACGTTGCGCAAACTATTAACTGGCGA
ACTACTTACTCTAGCTTCCCGGCAACAATTAATAGACTGGATGGAGGCGGATAAAGTTGCAGGACCACTT
CTGCGCTCGGCCCTTCCGGCTGGCTGGTTTATTGCTGATAAATCTGGAGCCGGTGAGCGTGGGTCTCGCG
GTATCATTGCAGCACTGGGGCCAGATGGTAAGCCCTCCCGTATCGTAGTTATCTACACGACGGGGAGTCA
GGCAACTATGGATGAACGAAATAGACAGATCGCTGAGATAGGTGCCTCACTGATTAAGCATTGGTAACTG
TCAGACCAAGTTTACTCATATATACTTTAGATTGATTTAAAACTTCATTTTTAATTTAAAAGGATCTAGG
TGAAGATCCTTTTTGATAATCTCATGACCAAAATCCCTTAACGTGAGTTTTCGTTCCACTGAGCGTCAGA
CCCCGTAGAAAAGATCAAAGGATCTTCTTGAGATCCTTTTTTTCTGCGCGTAATCTGCTGCTTGCAAACA
AAAAAACCACCGCTACCAGCGGTGGTTTGTTTGCCGGATCAAGAGCTACCAACTCTTTTTCCGAAGGTAA
CTGGCTTCAGCAGAGCGCAGATACCAAATACTGTTCTTCTAGTGTAGCCGTAGTTAGGCCACCACTTCAA
GAACTCTGTAGCACCGCCTACATACCTCGCTCTGCTAATCCTGTTACCAGTGGCTGCTGCCAGTGGCGAT
AAGTCGTGTCTTACCGGGTTGGACTCAAGACGATAGTTACCGGATAAGGCGCAGCGGTCGGGCTGAACGG
GGGGTTCGTGCACACAGCCCAGCTTGGAGCGAACGACCTACACCGAACTGAGATACCTACAGCGTGAGCT
ATGAGAAAGCGCCACGCTTCCCGAAGGGAGAAAGGCGGACAGGTATCCGGTAAGCGGCAGGGTCGGAACA
GGAGAGCGCACGAGGGAGCTTCCAGGGGGAAACGCCTGGTATCTTTATAGTCCTGTCGGGTTTCGCCACC
TCTGACTTGAGCGTCGATTTTTGTGATGCTCGTCAGGGGGGCGGAGCCTATGGAAAAACGCCAGCAACGC
GGCCTTTTTACGGTTCCTGGCCTTTTGCTGGCCTTTTGCTCACATGTTCTTTCCTGCGTTATCCCCTGAT
TCTGTGGATAACCGTATTACCGCCTTTGAGTGAGCTGATACCGCTCGCCGCAGCCGAACGACCGAGCGCA
GCGAGTCAGTGAGCGAGGAAGCGGAAGAGCGCCCAATACGCAAACCGCCTCTCCCCGCGCGTTGGCCGAT
TCATTAATGCAGCTGGCACGACAGGTTTCCCGACTGGAAAGCGGGCAGTGAGCGCAACGCAAT
Features (pLannotate 1.2.2; 34 found; start..end, strand, type, name):
      1..22      +  protein_bind   CAP binding site: CAP binding activates transcription in the presence of cAMP. E. coli catabolite activator protein
     37..67      +  promoter       lac promoter: promoter for the E. coli lac operon
     71..93      +  protein_bind   lac operator (fragment): The lac repressor binds to the lac operator to inhibit transcription in E. coli. This inhibition can be relieved by adding lactose or isopropyl-β-D-thiogalactopyranoside (IPTG). lac repressor encoded by lacI
    136..154     +  promoter       T3 promoter: promoter for bacteriophage T3 RNA polymerase
    182..408     +  promoter       RSV promoter: Rous sarcoma virus enhancer/promoter
    409..589     +  LTR            5' LTR (truncated): truncated 5' long terminal repeat (LTR) from HIV-1
    636..761     +  misc_feature   HIV-1 Ψ: packaging signal of human immunodeficiency virus type 1
    745..1108    +  CDS            HIV-1 gag (fragment): gag protein from human immunodeficiency virus 1; gag
   1254..1487    +  misc_feature   RRE: The Rev response element (RRE) of HIV-1 allows for Rev-dependent mRNA export from the nucleus to the cytoplasm.
   1864..1890    +  CDS            Rev (fragment): human immunodeficiency virus 1 (HIV-1) Rev protein; rev; enhances nuclear export of unspliced and incompletely spliced viral mRNAs
   1918..2319    +  promoter       SFFV promoter: spleen focus-forming virus long terminal repeat (LTR) promoter
   2329..2352    +  misc_feature   MCS (fragment): pBluescript multiple cloning site
   2410..4527    +  CDS            BCL6: BCL6_HUMAN - Also known as BCL5, LAZ3, ZBTB27, ZNF51. Experimental evidence at protein level: Swiss-Prot protein existence level 1. Transcriptional repressor mainly required for germinal center (GC) formation and antibody affinity maturation which has different mechanisms of action specific to the lineage and biological functions. Forms complexes with different corepressors and histone deacetylases to repress the transcriptional expression of different subsets of target genes. Represses its target genes by binding directly to the DNA sequence 5'-TTCCTAGAA-3' (BCL6-binding site) or indirectly b
   4535..4552    -  protein_bind   attB2 (fragment): mutant version of attB; core recombination site for the Gateway® BP reaction BP Clonase™
   4618..5334    +  CDS            EGFP: the original enhanced GFP (Yang et al., 1996) mammalian codon-optimized
   5358..5944    +  misc_feature   IRES2: internal ribosome entry site (IRES) of the encephalomyocarditis virus (EMCV)
   5960..6667    +  CDS            mCherry: mCherry is a basic (constitutively fluorescent) red fluorescent protein published in 2004, derived from Discosoma sp.. It is reported to be a very rapidly-maturing monomer with low acid sensitivity.
   6726..6843    +  misc_feature   cPPT/CTS: central polypurine tract and central termination sequence of HIV-1
   6904..6970    +  CDS            small t antigen (fragment): SV40 (simian virus 40) small t antigen
   6996..7207    +  promoter       EF-1α core promoter: core promoter for human elongation factor EF-1α
   7208..8146    +  intron         EF-1α intron A: intron upstream of the start codon of human EF-1α
   8168..8767    +  CDS            PuroR (fragment): puromycin N-acetyltransferase; pac from Streptomyces; confers resistance to puromycin
   8783..9371    +  misc_feature   WPRE: woodchuck hepatitis virus posttranscriptional regulatory element
   9422..9441    +  misc_feature   cPPT/CTS (fragment): central polypurine tract and central termination sequence of HIV-1
   9443..9676    +  LTR            3' LTR (ΔU3): self-inactivating 3' long terminal repeat (LTR) from HIV-1
   9754..9875    +  polyA_signal   SV40 poly(A) signal: SV40 polyadenylation signal
   9915..10050   +  rep_origin     SV40 ori: SV40 origin of replication
  10071..10089   -  promoter       T7 promoter: promoter for bacteriophage T7 RNA polymerase
  10097..10252   +  CDS            lacZα (fragment): LacZα fragment of β-galactosidase; lacZ fragment
  10257..10685   +  rep_origin     f1 ori (sequence partly withheld): f1 bacteriophage origin of replication; arrow indicates direction of (+) strand synthesis
  10738..10842   +  promoter       AmpR promoter: bla
  10843..11703   +  CDS            AmpR: β-lactamase; bla; confers resistance to ampicillin, carbenicillin, and related antibiotics
  11874..12462   +  rep_origin     ori: high-copy-number ColE1/pMB1/pBR322/pUC origin of replication
  12645..12737   +  CDS            lacI (fragment): lac repressor; lacI; The lac repressor binds to the lac operator to inhibit transcription in E. coli. This inhibition can be relieved by adding lactose or isopropyl-β-D-thiogalactopyranoside (IPTG).
