[The description below was written by a language model from this plasmid's Addgene catalogue record and pLannotate feature annotations shown in this document.]
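Description:
BCL6-GFP Y58A in Artichoke is a lentiviral expression plasmid built on the Artichoke backbone for overexpressing a mutant human BCL6 fused at its C terminus to GFP. In bacteria it is maintained through a high-copy ColE1/pUC-type origin and selected with ampicillin (AmpR). An f1 origin and remnants of a pBluescript-style lac/T3/T7 region are also present. The viral portion has a third-generation, self-inactivating layout. An RSV promoter drives a truncated HIV-1 5' LTR, followed by the Ψ packaging signal with a gag fragment, the RRE for Rev-dependent export, cPPT/CTS, WPRE and a ΔU3 3' LTR. An SV40 poly(A) signal and SV40 origin lie downstream.

Within the provirus, an SFFV promoter drives the BCL6 coding sequence, which was introduced by Gateway cloning. An attB2 scar links it to EGFP, and IRES2 then allows mCherry to be translated from the same transcript. This arrangement lets the green signal of the fusion protein be compared with red fluorescence from an internal control, so the ratio can report changes in BCL6 protein abundance. That fits the associated work on small-molecule-induced BCL6 degradation, although the record states the purpose only as overexpression. A separate EF-1α promoter with its intron expresses puromycin N-acetyltransferase for selecting transduced mammalian cells.

The record contains some inconsistencies. The catalogue lists an 825 bp insert, whereas the annotated BCL6 feature spans about 2.1 kb. The mutation field reads 160R>C, while the plasmid name specifies Y58A. The feature table does not resolve either point.
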