Addgene plasmid #169936: BCL6-GFP Y58A in Artichoke
Purpose: Overexpression of BCL6-GFP Y58A mutant fusion
Depositing lab: Benjamin Ebert. Depositing organization: Dana-Farber Cancer Institute. Publication: Small-molecule-induced polymerization triggers degradation of BCL6. Slabicki M, Yoon H, Koeppel J, Nitsch L, Roy Burman SS, Di Genua C, Donovan KA, Sperling AS, Hunkeler M, Tsai JM, Sharma R, Guirguis A, Zou C, Chudasama P, Gasser JA, Miller PG, Scholl C, Frohling S, Nowak RP, Fischer ES, Ebert BL. Nature. 2020 Dec;588(7836):164-168. doi: 10.1038/s41586-020-2925-1. Epub 2020 Nov 18. PubMed 33208943.
Backbone
  Vector backbone: Artichoke (Plasmid #73320)
  Vector type: Lentiviral
Growth in bacteria
  Bacterial resistance: Ampicillin, 100 μg/mL
  Growth temperature: 37°C
  Growth strain: NEB Stable
  Copy number: High Copy
Gene/Insert
  Gene/Insert name: BCL6 Y58A
  Species: H. sapiens (human)
  Insert size (bp): 825
  Mutation: 160R>C
  Entrez Gene: BCL6 (a.k.a. BCL5, BCL6A, LAZ3, ZBTB27, ZNF51)
  Tag / fusion protein: GFP (C terminal on insert)
  Cloning method: Gateway Cloning
Terms and licenses: Academic/Nonprofit Terms; Industry Terms: Not Available to Industry
How to cite: BCL6-GFP Y58A in Artichoke was a gift from Benjamin Ebert (Addgene plasmid # 169936 ; http://n2t.net/addgene:169936 ; RRID:Addgene_169936)
